>Addgene plasmid #162474 | HJP-177-IVS-Syn21-gp41-1C-CreBC-WPREw | addgene full sequence | sequence record 320094 | Addgene NGS Result
CATTGACGCTACGTAACGCTACAAACGGTGGCGAAAGAGATAGCGGACGCAGCGGCGAAAGAGACGGCGA
TATTTCTGTGGACAGAGAAGGAGGCAAACAGCGCTGACTTTGAGTGGAATGTCATTTTGAGTGAGAGGTA
ATCGAAAGAACCTGGTACATCAAATACCCTTGGATCGAAGTAAATTTAAAACTGATCAGATAAGTTCAAT
GATATCCAGTGCAGTAAAAAAAAAAAATGTTTTTTTTATCTACTTTCCGCAAAAATGGGTTTTATTAACT
TACATACATACTAGGCGCGCCCATATGTTCGGCTTGTCGACATGCCCGCCGTGACCGTCGAGAACCCGCT
GACGCTGCCCCGCGTATCCGCACCCGCCGACGCCGTCGCACGTCCCGTGCTCACCGTGACCACCGCGCCC
AGCGGTTTCGAGGGCGAGGGCTTCCCGGTGCGCCGCGCGTTCGCCGGGATCAACTACCGCCACCTCGACC
CGTTCATCATGATGGACCAGATGGGTGAGGTGGAGTACGCGCCCGGGGAGCCCAAGGGCACGCCCTGGCA
CCCGCACCGCGGCTTCGAGACCGTGACCTACATCGTCGACGGTAACATGTGAGCAAAAGGCCAGCAAAAG
GCCAGGAACCGTAAAAAGGCCGCGTTGCTGGCGTTTTTCCATAGGCTCCGCCCCCCTGACGAGCATCACA
AAAATCGACGCTCAAGTCAGAGGTGGCGAAACCCGACAGGACTATAAAGATACCAGGCGTTTCCCCCTGG
AAGCTCCCTCGTGCGCTCTCCTGTTCCGACCCTGCCGCTTACCGGATACCTGTCCGCCTTTCTCCCTTCG
GGAAGCGTGGCGCTTTCTCATAGCTCACGCTGTAGGTATCTCAGTTCGGTGTAGGTCGTTCGCTCCAAGC
TGGGCTGTGTGCACGAACCCCCCGTTCAGCCCGACCGCTGCGCCTTATCCGGTAACTATCGTCTTGAGTC
CAACCCGGTAAGACACGACTTATCGCCACTGGCAGCAGCCACTGGTAACAGGATTAGCAGAGCGAGGTAT
GTAGGCGGTGCTACAGAGTTCTTGAAGTGGTGGCCTAACTACGGCTACACTAGAAGAACAGTATTTGGTA
TCTGCGCTCTGCTGAAGCCAGTTACCTTCGGAAAAAGAGTTGGTAGCTCTTGATCCGGCAAACAAACCAC
CGCTGGTAGCGGTGGTTTTTTTGTTTGCAAGCAGCAGATTACGCGCAGAAAAAAAGGATCTCAAGAAGAT
CCTTTGATCTTTTCTACGGGGTCTGACGCTCAGTGGAACGAAAACTCACGTTAAGGGATTTTGGTCATGA
GATTATCAAAAAGGATCTTCACCTAGATCCTTTTAAATTAAAAATGAAGTTTTAAATCAATCTAAAGTAT
ATATGAGTAAACTTGGTCTGACAGTTACCAATGCTTAATCAGTGAGGCACCTATCTCAGCGATCTGTCTA
TTTCGTTCATCCATAGTTGCCTGACTCCCCGTCGTGTAGATAACTACGATACGGGAGGGCTTACCATCTG
GCCCCAGTGCTGCAATGATACCGCGAGACCCACGCTCACCGGCTCCAGATTTATCAGCAATAAACCAGCC
AGCCGGAAGGGCCGAGCGCAGAAGTGGTCCTGCAACTTTATCCGCCTCCATCCAGTCTATTAATTGTTGC
CGGGAAGCTAGAGTAAGTAGTTCGCCAGTTAATAGTTTGCGCAACGTTGTTGCCATTGCTACAGGCATCG
TGGTGTCACGCTCGTCGTTTGGTATGGCTTCATTCAGCTCCGGTTCCCAACGATCAAGGCGAGTTACATG
ATCCCCCATGTTGTGCAAAAAAGCGGTTAGCTCCTTCGGTCCTCCGATCGTTGTCAGAAGTAAGTTGGCC
GCAGTGTTATCACTCATGGTTATGGCAGCACTGCATAATTCTCTTACTGTCATGCCATCCGTAAGATGCT
TTTCTGTGACTGGTGAGTACTCAACCAAGTCATTCTGAGAATAGTGTATGCGGCGACCGAGTTGCTCTTG
CCCGGCGTCAATACGGGATAATACCGCGCCACATAGCAGAACTTTAAAAGTGCTCATCATTGGAAAACGT
TCTTCGGGGCGAAAACTCTCAAGGATCTTACCGCTGTTGAGATCCAGTTCGATGTAACCCACTCGTGCAC
CCAACTGATCTTCAGCATCTTTTACTTTCACCAGCGTTTCTGGGTGAGCAAAAACAGGAAGGCAAAATGC
CGCAAAAAAGGGAATAAGGGCGACACGGAAATGTTGAATACTCATACTCTTCCTTTTTCAATATTATTGA
AGCATTTATCAGGGTTATTGTCTCATGAGCGGATACATATTTGAATGTATTTAGAAAAATAAACAAATAG
GGGTTCCGCGCACATTTCCCCGAAAAGTGCCACCTGAGTCTAAGAAACCATTATTATCATGACATTAACC
TATAAAAATAGGCGTATCACGAGGCCCTTTCGTCTTCAAGAATTCGTTTATCACAAGTTTGTACAAAAAA
GCTGAACGAGAAACGTAAAATGATATAAATATCAATATATTAAATTAGATTTTGCATAAAAAACAGACTA
CATAATACTGTAAAACACAACATATCCAGTCACTATGGCGGCCGCATTAGGCACCCCAGGCTTTACACTT
TATGCTTCCGGCTCGTATAATGTGTGGATTTTGAGTTAGGATCCGTCGAGATTTTCAGGAGCTAAGGAAG
CTAAAATGGAGAAAAAAATCACTGGATATACCACCGTTGATATATCCCAATGGCATCGTAAAGAACATTT
TGAGGCATTTCAGTCAGTTGCTCAATGTACCTATAACCAGACCGTTCAGCTGGATATTACGGCCTTTTTA
AAGACCGTAAAGAAAAATAAGCACAAGTTTTATCCGGCCTTTATTCACATTCTTGCCCGCCTGATGAATG
CTCATCCGGAATTCCGTATGGCAATGAAAGACGGTGAGCTGGTGATATGGGATAGTGTTCACCCTTGTTA
CACCGTTTTCCATGAGCAAACTGAAACGTTTTCATCGCTCTGGAGTGAATACCACGACGATTTCCGGCAG
TTTCTACACATATATTCGCAAGATGTGGCGTGTTACGGTGAAAACCTGGCCTATTTCCCTAAAGGGTTTA
TTGAGAATATGTTTTTCGTCTCAGCCAATCCCTGGGTGAGTTTCACCAGTTTTGATTTAAACGTGGCCAA
TATGGACAACTTCTTCGCCCCCGTTTTCACCATGGGCAAATATTATACGCAAGGCGACAAGGTGCTGATG
CCGCTGGCGATTCAGGTTCATCATGCCGTTTGTGATGGCTTCCATGTCGGCAGAATGCTTAATGAATTAC
AACAGTACTGCGATGAGTGGCAGGGCGGGGCGTAAACGCGTGGATCCGGCTTACTAAAAGCCAGATAACA
GTATGCGTATTTGCGCGCTGATTTTTGCGGTATAAGAATATATACTGATATGTATACCCGAAGTATGTCA
AAAAGAGGTATGCTATGAAGCAGCGTATTACAGTGACAGTTGACAGCGACAGCTATCAGTTGCTCAAGGC
ATATATGATGTCAATATCTCCGGTCTGGTAAGCACAACCATGCAGAATGAAGCCCGTCGTCTGCGTGCCG
AACGCTGGAAAGCGGAAAATCAGGAAGGGATGGCTGAGGTCGCCCGGTTTATTGAAATGAACGGCTCTTT
TGCTGACGAGAACAGGGGCTGGTGAAATGCAGTTTAAGGTTTACACCTATAAAAGAGAGAGCCGTTATCG
TCTGTTTGTGGATGTACAGAGTGATATTATTGACACGCCCGGGCGACGGATGGTGATCCCCCTGGCCAGT
GCACGTCTGCTGTCAGATAAAGTCTCCCGTGAACTTTACCCGGTGGTGCATATCGGGGATGAAAGCTGGC
GCATGATGACCACCGATATGGCCAGTGTGCCGGTCTCCGTTATCGGGGAAGAAGTGGCTGATCTCAGCCA
CCGCGAAAATGACATCAAAAACGCCATTAACCTGATGTTCTGGGGAATATAAATGTCAGGCTCCCTTATA
CACAGCCAGTCTGCAGGTCGACCATAGTGACTGGATATGTTGTGTTTTACAGTATTATGTAGTCTGTTTT
TTATGCAAAATCTAATTTAATATATTGATATTTATATCATTTTACGTTTCTCGTTCAGCTTTCTTGTACA
AAGTGGTGATAAACGGCCGGCCAGATCTGGTACCGCTAGAAAAAGGTAGGTTCAACCACTGATGCCTAGG
CACACCGAAACGACTAACCCTAATTCTTATCCTTTACTTCAGGGCTAGCAACTTAAAAAAAAAAATCAAA
ATGATGCTGAAGAAGATCCTGAAGATCGAGGAGCTGGATGAGCGCGAGCTGATCGATATCGAGGTGAGCG
GCAACCACCTGTTCTACGCCAACGATATCCTGACCCACAACAGCAATGCAGTGAGCCTGGTAATGCGTCG
AATACGCAAGGAAAACGTGGACGCCGGCGAGAGGGCCAAACAGGCGTTGGCTTTCGAACGCACCGATTTC
GATCAGGTGCGGTCGTTGATGGAGAACAGCGATCGATGCCAGGACATCCGGAACTTGGCGTTTTTGGGCA
TTGCCTATAACACCCTCCTTCGCATCGCCGAGATAGCGCGTATCCGAGTTAAAGACATTTCCCGTACAGA
CGGAGGCCGCATGCTTATTCACATCGGACGCACGAAAACCCTGGTCAGCACTGCTGGCGTGGAGAAAGCA
CTTTCCCTGGGTGTGACGAAATTGGTCGAGCGATGGATCAGTGTGAGTGGCGTCGCCGATGACCCCAACA
ATTATCTGTTCTGCAGGGTGCGCAAAAATGGAGTGGCAGCCCCCTCGGCAACAAGTCAGTTGAGTACGCG
CGCGTTGGAGGGAATCTTCGAGGCCACTCACCGATTGATTTACGGTGCAAAAGATGACTCCGGCCAACGT
TACTTGGCCTGGTCCGGTCACAGCGCACGTGTGGGTGCCGCCCGTGACATGGCGAGGGCCGGTGTTTCCA
TCCCAGAAATCATGCAAGCGGGCGGATGGACCAACGTGAATATTGTAATGAACTACATTCGTAATCTGGA
TAGTGAAACAGGCGCAATGGTGCGCCTGCTGGAGGACGGAGATTAAACCGGTGTTTAAACAATCAACCTC
TGGATTACAAAATTTGTGAAAGATTGACTGGTATTCTTAACTATGTTGCTCCTTTTACGCTATGTGGATA
CGCTGCTTTAATGCCTTTGTATCATGCTATTGCTTCCCGTATGGCTTTCATTTTCTCCTCCTTGTATAAA
TCCTGGTTGCTGTCTCTTTATGAGGAGTTGTGGCCCGTTGTCAGGCAACGTGGCGTGGTGTGCACTGTGT
TTGCTGACGCAACCCCCACTGGTTGGGGCATTGCCACCACCTGTCAGCTCCTTTCCGGGACTTTCGCTTT
CCCCCTCCCTATTGCCACGGCGGAACTCATCGCCGCCTGCCTTGCCCGCTGCTGGACAGGGGCTCGGCTG
TTGGGCACTGACAATTCCGTGGTGTTGTCGGGGAAATCATCGTCCTTTCCTTGGCTGCTCGCCTGTGTTG
CCACCTGGATTCTGCGCGGGACGTCCTTCTGCTACGTCCCTTCGGCCCTCAATCCAGCGGACCTTCCTTC
CCGCGGCCTGCTGCCGGCTCTGCGGCCTCTTCCGCGTCTTCGCCTTCGCCCTCAGACGAGTCGGATCTCC
CTTTGGGCCGCCTCCCCGCCTGAAGCTTATCGATACCGTCGACTAAAGCCAAATAGAAAATTATTCAGTT
CCTGGCTTAAGTTTTTAAAAGTGATATTATTTATTTGGTTGTAACCAACCAAAAGAATGTAAATAACTAA
TACATAATTATGTTAGTTTTAAGTTAGCAACAAATTGATTTTAGCTATATTAGCTACTTGGTTAATAAAT
AGAATATATTTATTTAAAGATAATTGCGTTTTTATTGTCAGGGAGTGAGTTTGCTTAAAAACTCGTTTAG
ATCCACTAGTTCTAGAGCGGCCGCTGGCCACGGGTGCGCATGATCGTGCTCCTGTCGTTGAGGACCCGGC
TAGGCTGGCGGGGTTGCCTTACTGGTTAGCAGAATGAATCACCGATACGCGAGCGAACGTGAAGCGACTG
CTGCTGCAAAACGTCTGCGACCTGAGCAACAACATGAATGGTCTTCGGTTTCCGTGTTTCGTAAAGTCTG
GAAACGCGGAAGTCAGCGCCCTGCACCATTATGTTCCGGAGGCGCGCCCTAGTTCCAGTGAAATCCAAGC
ATTTTCTAAATTAAATGTATTCTTATTATTATAGTTGTTATTTTTGATATATATAAACAACACTATTATG
CCCACCATTTTTTTGAGATGCATCTACACAAGGAACAAACACTGGATGTCACTTTCAGTTCAAATTGTAA
CGCTAATCACTCCGAACAGGTCACAAAAAATTACCTTAAAAAGTCATAATATTAAATTAGAATAAATATA
GCTGTGAGGGAAATATATACAAATATATTGGAGCAAATAAATTGTACATACAAATATTTATTACTAATTT
CTATTGAGACGAAATGAACCACTCGGAACCATTTGAGCGAACCGAATCGCGCGGAACTAACGACAGTCGC
TCCAAGGTCGTCGAACAAAAGGTGAATGTGTTGCGGAGAGCGGGTGGGAGACAGCGAAAGAGCAACTACG
AAACGTGGTGTGGTGGAGGTGAATTATGAAGAGGGCGCGCGATTTGAAAAGTATGTATATAAAAAATATA
TCCCGGTGTTTTATGTAGCGATAAACGAGTTTTTGATGTAAGGTATGCAGGTGTGTAAGTCTTTTGGTTA
GAAGACAAATCCAAAGTCTACTTGTGGGGATGTTCGAAGGGGAAATACTTGTATTCTATAGGTCATATCT
TGTTTTTATTGGCACAAATATAATTACATTAGCTTTTTGAGGGGGCAATAAACAGTAAACACGATGGTAA
TAATGGTAAAAAAAAAAAACAAGCAGTTATTTCGGATATATGTCGGCTACTCCTTGCGTCGGGCCCGAAG
TCTTAGAGCCAGATATGCGAGCACCCGGAAGCTCACGATGAGAATGGCCAGACCCACGTAGTCCAGCGGC
AGATCGGCGGCGGAGAAGTTAAGCGTCTCCAGGATGACCTTGCCCGAACTGGGGCACGTGGTGTTCGACG
ATGTGCAGCTAATTTCGCCCGGCTCCACGTCCGCCCATTGGTTAATCAGCAGACCCTCGTTGGCGTAACG
GAACCATGAGAGGTACGACAACCATTTGAGGTATACTGGCACCGAGCCCGAGTTCAAGAAGAAGCCGCCA
AAGAGCAGGAATGGTATGATAACCGGCGGACCCACAGACAGCGCCATCGAGGTCGAGGAGCTGGCGCAGG
ATATTAGATATCCGAAGGACGTTGACACATTGGCCACCAGAGTGACCAGCGCCAGGCAGTTGAAGAAGTG
CAGCACTCCGGCCCGCAGTCCGATCATCGGATAGGCAATCGCCGTGAAGACCAGTGGCACTGTGAGAAAA
AGCGGCAATTCGGCAATCGTTTTGCCCAGAAAGTATGTGTCACAGCGATAAAGTCGACTTCGGGCCTCCC
TCATAAAAACTGGCAGCTCTGAGGTGAACACCTAAATCGAATCGATTCATTAGAAAGTTAGTAAATTATT
GAAATGCAAATGTATTCTAAACATGACTTACATTTATCGTGGCAAAGACGTTTTGAAAGGTCATGTTGGT
CAGGAAGAGGAAGATGGCTCCGTTGATATTCATCACACCCACTTGCGTGAGTTGTTGGCCCAAAAAGATG
AGGCCAATCAAGATGGCAACCATCTGCAAATTAAAATGTTACTCGCATCTCATTAATATTCGCGAGTTAA
ATGAAATTTATTTATCTTCTGCAAAACTATAAACTATACATCTCATTGAAAAAAACTAAGAAGGGTGTGG
AATCAGGCAATTCTATCTAAAATCTAGCGAATTTGTTTCCAAGAATTGTAAGCGTTATATCATTTGTTTC
CACTGGAACCACTCACCGTTGTCTGAATAAGTCGCACTTTTACGAGGAGTGGTTCCTTGAGCACCGACAG
CCAGGATCGCCACAGGACCGCCCGGAACTGCATGAACCAGGTGGCCTTGTAGGTGTACCCATTCTCCGGC
TGCTCCAGTGGCTTCTCCAGATTTTTGGTGGCCAACAACTGCTCCATATCCCGGGCTACTTTGCTAATGG
CAAAATTGTCGCATATCTTGGCGATCCGATCACGGGACTCGATCTCCCGTCCGGGCACAACGGCCAACAC
CTGTACGTAAAAGTCCGCCGGATTGTAGTTGGTAGGACACTGGGCACCCACGCTGGATAGGAGTTGAGAT
GTTATGTAATACTAGATACCCTTAATAAACACATCGAACTCACTAGGAAAAGAAGTCGACGGCTTCGCTG
GGAGTGCCCAAGAAAGCTACCCTGCCCTCGGCCATCAGAAGGATCTTGTCAAAGAGCTCAAACAGCTCGG
AAGACGGCTGATGAATGGTCAGGATGACGGTCTTGCCCTTCTGCGACAGCTTCTTCAGCACCTGGACGAC
GCTGTGGGCGGTAAAGGAGTCCAGTCCGGAGGTGGGCTCATCGCAGATCAGAAGCGGCGGATCGGTTAGA
GCCTCGGAGGCGAATGCCAGACGCTTCCTTTCTCCGCCGGACAGACCTTTCACCCTGCCGGGCACACCGA
TGATCGTGTGCTGACATTTGCTGAGCGAAAGCTCCTGGATCACCTGATCCACGCGGGCCACTCGCTGCCG
ATAGGTCAGATGTCGTGGCATCCGCACCATGGCTTGGAAAATCAGGTGTTCCCTGGCCGTTAGGGAGCCG
ATAAAGAGGTCATCCTGCTGGACATAGGCGCACCTGGCCTGCATCTCCTTGGCGTCCACAGGTTGGCCAT
TGAGCAGTCGCATCCCGGATGGCGATACTTGGATGCCCTGCGGCGATCGAAAGGCAAGGGCATTCAGCAG
GGTCGTCTTTCCGGCACCGGAACTGCCCATCACGGCCAAAAGTTCGCCCGGATAGGCCACGCCGCAAACT
GAGTTTCAAATTGGTAATTGGACCCTTTATTAAGATTTCACACAGATCAGCCGACTGCGAATAGAAACTC
ACCGTTCTTGAGCAAATGTTTCCTGGGCGCCGGTATGTGTCGCTCGTTGCAGAATAGTCCGCGTGTCCGG
TTGACCAGCTGCCGCCATCCGGAGCCCGGCTGATTGACCGCCCCAAAGATGTCCATATTGTGCCAGGCAT
AGGTGAGGTTCTCGGCTAGTTGGCCGCTCCCTGAACCGGAGTCCTCCGGCGGACTGGGTGGCCGGAGCGT
GCCGTAGTTTTTGGCCTGCCCGAAGCCCTGGTTAATGCAGCTCTGCGAAGCCGCTCCGCTGTCACCCTGC
AATGATAGGGGATCTCAAATATCAACTACAAGCGTTATGCTCATCTAACCCCGAACAAAAAGTACCCCGA
AGTATCCTACGAAGTAGGTTTATACTTTTATTTATTTTTTGTGCATCTAGGATCAGCTTAAAATATCTGG
TTGTTATATTTTTTGTAAAAAAGAATATAGTCGAAAATGAATGCCTTTAGATGTCTTGATCATGATATGA
TCTCAAAAATTGTCTTATATAGCGAGAACAGCTACCAGAATAATCTGTTTCGTGTCACTATTTGTTTGTG
CAATTGCGGTTTGGGATTTTTGTGGGTCGCAGTTCTCACGCCGCAGACAATTTGATGTTGCAATCGCAGT
TCCTATAGATCAAGTGAACTTAAGATGTATGCACATGTACTACTCACATTGTTCAGATGCTCGGCAGATG
GGTGTTTGCTGCCTCCGCGAATTAATAGCTCCTGATCCTCTTGGCCCATTGCCGGGATTTTTCACACTTT
CCCCTGCTTACCCACCCAAAACCAATCACCACCCCAATCACTCAAAAAACAAACAAAAATAAGAAGCGAG
AGGAGTTTTGGCACAGCACTTTGTGTTTAATTGATGGCGTAAACCGCTTGGAGCTTCGTCACGAAACCGC
TGACAAAATGCAACTGAAGGCGGA
Features (pLannotate 1.2.2; 18 found; start..end, strand, type, name):
    510..579     -  protein_bind   attB: attB site for the φC31 integrase (Groth et al., 2000) phage φC31 integrase
    666..1254    -  rep_origin     ori: high-copy-number ColE1/pMB1/pBR322/pUC origin of replication
   1425..2285    -  CDS            AmpR: β-lactamase; bla; confers resistance to ampicillin, carbenicillin, and related antibiotics
   2286..2390    -  promoter       AmpR promoter: bla
   2503..2627    +  protein_bind   attR1: mutant version of attR; recombination site for the Gateway® LR reaction LR Clonase™
   2652..2682    +  promoter       lac UV5 promoter: E. coli lac promoter with an "up" mutation
   2706..2735    +  promoter       cat promoter (fragment): promoter of the E. coli cat gene encoding chloramphenicol acetyltransferase
   2736..3395    +  CDS            CmR: chloramphenicol acetyltransferase; cat; confers resistance to chloramphenicol
   3574..3732    +  CDS            ccdA (fragment): CCDA_ECO57 - Also known as H, letA. Experimental evidence at protein level: Swiss-Prot protein existence level 1. Antitoxin component of a type II toxin-antitoxin (TA) system which inhibits the post-segregational killing (PSK) of plasmid-free cells, also referred to as a plasmid addiction system. Binds to and blocks the activity of CcdB; will also remove bound CcdB protein from the CcdB-GyrA complex by forming a CcdA-CcdB complex, a process termed rejuvenation. Functions as a transcriptional corepressor for the ccdAB operon, repression also requires CcdB (By similarity). From Escherichia coli
   3737..4039    +  CDS            ccdB: CCDB_ECOLI - Also known as G, letB, letD. Experimental evidence at protein level: Swiss-Prot protein existence level 1. Toxic component of a type II toxin-antitoxin (TA) system, functioning in plasmid maintainence. Responsible for the post- segregational killing (PSK) of plasmid-free cells, also referred to as a plasmid addiction system. Half-life of over 2 hours. Cell killing by CcdB is accompanied by filamentation, defects in chromosome and plasmid segregation, defects in cell division, formation of anucleate cells, decreased DNA synthesis and plasmid loss. Interferes with the activity of DN
   4083..4207    -  protein_bind   attR2: mutant version of attR; recombination site for the Gateway® LR reaction LR Clonase™
   4246..4312    +  intron         Mhc intron: modified Drosophila myosin heavy chain intron 16 (Pfeiffer et al., 2010)
   4449..5153    +  CDS            cre (fragment): RECR_BPP1 - Experimental evidence at protein level: Swiss-Prot protein existence level 1. Catalyzes site-specific recombination between two 34-base- pair LOXP sites. Its role is to maintain the phage genome as a monomeric unit-copy plasmid in the lysogenic state. From Escherichia phage P1 (Bacteriophage P1).
   5171..5759    +  misc_feature   WPRE: woodchuck hepatitis virus posttranscriptional regulatory element
   5763..5783    +  misc_feature   MCS (fragment): pBluescript multiple cloning site
   6020..6044    -  misc_feature   MCS (fragment): pBluescript multiple cloning site
   6119..6274    -  CDS            YPB1_ECOLX (fragment): Protein predicted: Swiss-Prot protein existence level 4. From Escherichia coli.
   6279..294     -  gene           mini-white (across the origin): white; This modified version of the white gene lacks part of the first intron.
