[The description below was written by a language model from this plasmid's Addgene catalogue record and pLannotate feature annotations shown in this document.]
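Description:
HJP-177-IVS-Syn21-gp41-1C-CreBC-WPREw is a Gateway destination vector built on the pBPGw backbone for making transgenic Drosophila that express one component of a split-intein, split-Cre system. It replicates in E. coli from a high-copy ColE1/pUC origin and carries ampicillin resistance on the backbone. The intact Gateway cassette, flanked by attR1 and attR2, contributes chloramphenicol resistance and the ccdB toxin gene, which is why the plasmid is maintained under double selection in a ccdB-tolerant strain. For fly transgenesis, the annotated φC31 attB site allows integrase-mediated insertion into a genomic attP landing site, and the mini-white gene provides an eye-colour marker for identifying transformants.

The payload lies immediately downstream of the Gateway cassette. It begins with a modified Drosophila myosin heavy chain intron (the IVS), which together with the Syn21 translational enhancer named in the construct title is intended to boost expression. This is followed by a partial Cre coding sequence (CreBC), which by its name is fused to the C-terminal half of the gp41-1 split intein, and then by a WPRE that enhances transcript stability and expression. Syn21 and the intein segment are not separately annotated in the feature table. No enhancer or promoter driving the insert is annotated either. In this design an LR reaction would replace the CmR/ccdB cassette with a chosen regulatory fragment to direct expression in a particular cell population.

When the CreBC fragment is produced in the same cell as the complementary split Cre component, intein-mediated protein trans-splicing reconstitutes active Cre recombinase. This restricts lox-dependent recombination to cells at the intersection of the expression patterns, and the associated work applies it to fine-mapping of neural circuits.
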