Addgene plasmid #162474: HJP-177-IVS-Syn21-gp41-1C-CreBC-WPREw
Purpose: This insert, when expressed in the same cell with other split Cre component, forms Cre recombinase through protein trans-splicing using split intein.
Depositing lab: Benjamin White. Depositing organization: National Institute of Mental Health (NIMH). Publication: Cre-assisted fine-mapping of neural circuits using orthogonal split inteins. Luan H, Kuzin A, Odenwald WF, White BH. Elife. 2020 Apr 14;9. pii: 53041. doi: 10.7554/eLife.53041. PubMed 32286225.
Backbone
  Vector backbone: pBPGw
  Vector type: Cre/Lox
Growth in bacteria
  Bacterial resistance: Chloramphenicol and Ampicillin, 25 & 100 μg/mL
  Growth temperature: 37°C
  Growth strain: ccdB Survival
  Copy number: High Copy
Gene/Insert
  Gene/Insert name: CreBC
  Species: Synthetic
  Cloning method: Gateway Cloning
Terms and licenses: Academic/Nonprofit Terms; Industry Terms: Not Available to Industry
How to cite: HJP-177-IVS-Syn21-gp41-1C-CreBC-WPREw was a gift from Benjamin White (Addgene plasmid # 162474 ; http://n2t.net/addgene:162474 ; RRID:Addgene_162474)
